Addgene plasmid #231555: pCMVtrunc LifeactΔC4-msfGFPΔN7
Purpose: Mammalian expression of C-terminally truncated Lifeact fused to N-terminally truncated monomeric superfolder GFP for actin filament organization measurements using fluorescence polarization microscopy
Depositing lab: Manos Mavrakis. Depositing organization: CNRS UMR 7249, Institut Fresnel. Publication: Genetically encoded reporters of actin filament organization in living cells and tissues. Martins CS, Iv F, Suman SK, Panagiotou TC, Sidor C, Ruso-Lopez M, Plancke CN, Omi S, Pages R, Gomes M, Llewellyn A, Bandi SR, Ramond L, Arbizzani F, Rimoli CV, Schnorrer F, Robin F, Wilde A, LeGoff L, Pedelacq JD, Jegou A, Cabantous S, Rincon SA, Chandre C, Brasselet S, Mavrakis M. Cell. 2025 Apr 1:S0092-8674(25)00276-4. doi: 10.1016/j.cell.2025.03.003. PubMed 40179884.
Backbone
  Vector backbone: pCMVtrunc (Watanabe and Mitchison, 2002)
  Vector type: Mammalian Expression
Growth in bacteria
  Bacterial resistance: Kanamycin, 50 μg/mL
  Growth temperature: 37°C
  Growth strain: DH5alpha
  Copy number: High Copy
Gene/Insert
  Gene/Insert name: Lifeact (alt name: first 17 residues of budding yeast Abp140)
  Species: S. cerevisiae (budding yeast)
  Entrez Gene: ABP140 (a.k.a. YOR239W, TRM140, YOR240W)
  Promoter: CMVtrunc
  Tag / fusion protein: msfGFP (C terminal on insert)
  Cloning method: Gibson Cloning
Terms and licenses: Academic/Nonprofit Terms; Industry Terms: Not Available to Industry
Depositor comments: Please visit https://doi.org/10.1101/2024.04.26.591305 for bioRxiv preprint. This plasmid is also called L22 in the paper.
How to cite: pCMVtrunc LifeactΔC4-msfGFPΔN7 was a gift from Manos Mavrakis (Addgene plasmid # 231555 ; http://n2t.net/addgene:231555 ; RRID:Addgene_231555)
