[The description below was written by a language model from this plasmid's Addgene catalogue record and pLannotate feature annotations shown in this document.]
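Description:
pCMVtrunc LifeactΔC4-msfGFPΔN7 is a 4.2 kb mammalian expression plasmid built on the pCMVtrunc backbone. In this backbone the human cytomegalovirus immediate-early enhancer/promoter has been cut down to short fragments; the feature table shows only about 90 nt of enhancer and a small piece of the minimal promoter. Truncated CMV promoters of this kind are generally used to drive weak expression, which helps keep an actin-binding probe from perturbing the cytoskeleton, although the record does not state this rationale explicitly. The plasmid replicates at high copy in E. coli from a ColE1/pUC-type origin and also carries an f1 origin. Selection relies on a Tn5 NeoR/KanR gene placed behind tandem bacterial (AmpR) and SV40 early promoters and followed by an HSV TK polyadenylation signal, giving kanamycin resistance in bacteria and potentially G418 resistance in mammalian cells. Short annotated fragments of ble, large T antigen and the bGH poly(A) signal appear to be backbone remnants rather than functional parts.

The payload is a single open reading frame in which Lifeact, the F-actin-binding peptide formed by the first 17 residues of budding yeast Abp140, is shortened by four residues at its C terminus. It is joined directly to monomeric superfolder GFP lacking its first seven N-terminal residues, and the transcript ends at an SV40 poly(A) signal. The two coding features abut with no linker between them. Removing the flexible ends at the junction presumably constrains the fluorophore's orientation relative to the actin filament. That fits the stated use of the construct as a genetically encoded reporter for measuring actin filament organization in living cells by fluorescence polarization microscopy. The depositor notes that it is called L22 in the associated publication.
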