Features (pLannotate 1.2.2; 14 found; start..end, strand, type, name):
      1..93      +  enhancer       CMV enhancer (fragment): human cytomegalovirus immediate early enhancer
     91..114     +  promoter       minimal CMV promoter (fragment): human cytomegalovirus (CMV) immediate early promoter
    143..181     +  CDS            Lifeact (fragment): peptide that binds filamentous actin (Riedl et al., 2008) first 17 amino acids of budding yeast Abp140
    182..877     +  CDS            Superfolder GFP: Superfolder GFP is a basic (constitutively fluorescent) green fluorescent protein published in 2005, derived from Aequorea victoria. It is reported to be a very rapidly-maturing weak dimer.
    903..987     +  CDS            large T antigen (fragment): large T antigen from SV40 (simian virus 40)
   1010..1131    +  polyA_signal   SV40 poly(A) signal: SV40 polyadenylation signal
   1165..1593    -  rep_origin     f1 ori (sequence partly withheld): f1 bacteriophage origin of replication; arrow indicates direction of (+) strand synthesis
   1620..1724    +  promoter       AmpR promoter: bla
   1726..2083    +  promoter       SV40 promoter: SV40 enhancer and early promoter
   2118..2912    +  CDS            NeoR/KanR: aminoglycoside phosphotransferase from Tn5; aph(3')-II (or nptII); confers resistance to neomycin, kanamycin, and G418 (Geneticin®)
   2933..3085    +  CDS            ble (fragment): BLE_KLEPN - Experimental evidence at protein level: Swiss-Prot protein existence level 1. Binding protein with a strong affinity to the bleomycin family of antibiotics. Binds to CL990; an antimitotic-antibiotic compound. From Klebsiella pneumoniae.
   3144..3191    +  polyA_signal   HSV TK poly(A) signal: herpes simplex virus thymidine kinase polyadenylation signal (Cole and Stacy, 1985)
   3282..3298    -  polyA_signal   bGH poly(A) signal (fragment): bovine growth hormone polyadenylation signal
   3520..4108    +  rep_origin     ori: high-copy-number ColE1/pMB1/pBR322/pUC origin of replication
>Addgene plasmid #231555 | pCMVtrunc LifeactΔC4-msfGFPΔN7 | addgene full sequence | sequence record 459696 | Addgene NGS Result
TAGTTATTAATAGTAATCAATTACGGGGTCATTAGTTCATAGCCCATATATGGAGTTCCGCGTTACATAA
CTTACGGTAAATGGCCCGCCTGGGAGGTCTATATAAGCAGAGCTGGTTTAGTGAACCGTCAGATCCGCTA
GCATGGGTGTCGCAGATTTGATCAAGAAATTCGAAAGCATCCTGTTCACCGGCGTGGTGCCCATCCTGGT
GGAGCTGGATGGCGACGTGAACGGCCACAAGTTCAGCGTGCGCGGCGAGGGCGAGGGCGACGCCACCAAC
GGCAAGCTGACCCTGAAGTTCATCTGCACCACCGGCAAGCTGCCCGTGCCCTGGCCCACCCTGGTGACCA
CCCTGACCTACGGCGTGCAGTGCTTCAGCCGCTACCCCGATCACATGAAGCAGCACGATTTCTTCAAGAG
CGCCATGCCCGAGGGCTACGTGCAGGAGCGCACCATCAGCTTCAAGGATGACGGCACCTACAAGACCCGC
GCCGAGGTGAAGTTCGAGGGCGATACCCTGGTGAACCGCATCGAGCTGAAGGGCATCGATTTCAAGGAGG
ATGGCAACATCCTGGGCCACAAGCTGGAGTACAACTTCAACAGCCACAACGTGTACATCACCGCCGATAA
GCAGAAGAACGGCATCAAGGCCAACTTCAAGATCCGCCACAATGTGGAGGATGGCTCCGTGCAGCTGGCC
GATCACTACCAGCAGAACACCCCCATCGGCGACGGCCCAGTGCTGCTGCCCGATAACCACTACCTGAGCA
CCCAGAGCAAGCTGTCCAAGGACCCCAACGAGAAGCGCGATCACATGGTGCTGCTGGAGTTCGTGACCGC
CGCCGGCATCACCCTGGGCATGGATGAGCTGTACAAGTGAGGATCCACCGGATCTAGATAACTGATCATA
ATCAGCCATACCACATTTGTAGAGGTTTTACTTGCTTTAAAAAACCTCCCACACCTCCCCCTGAACCTGA
AACATAAAATGAATGCAATTGTTGTTGTTAACTTGTTTATTGCAGCTTATAATGGTTACAAATAAAGCAA
TAGCATCACAAATTTCACAAATAAAGCATTTTTTTCACTGCATTCTAGTTGTGGTTTGTCCAAACTCATC
AATGTATCTTAACGCGTAAATTGTAAGCGTTAATATTTTGTTAAAATTCGCGTTAAATTTTTGTTAAATC
AGCTCATTTTTTAACCAATAGGCCGAAATCGGCAAAATCCCTTATAAATCAAAAGAATAGACCGAGATAG
GGT
[37 nt withheld, positions 1264-1300]
AAAGAACGTGGACTCCAACGTCAAAGG
[49 nt withheld, positions 1328-1376]
T
[91 nt withheld, positions 1378-1468]
G
[124 nt withheld, positions 1470-1593]
CAGGTGGCACTTTTCGGGGAAATGTGCGCGGAACCCCTATTTGTTTATTTTTCTAAATACATTCAAATAT
GTATCCGCTCATGAGACAATAACCCTGATAAATGCTTCAATAATATTGAAAAAGGAAGAGTCCTGAGGCG
GAAAGAACCAGCTGTGGAATGTGTGTCAGTTAGGGTGTGGAAAGTCCCCAGGCTCCCCAGCAGGCAGAAG
TATGCAAAGCATGCATCTCAATTAGTCAGCAACCAGGTGTGGAAAGTCCCCAGGCTCCCCAGCAGGCAGA
AGTATGCAAAGCATGCATCTCAATTAGTCAGCAACCATAGTCCCGCCCCTAACTCCGCCCATCCCGCCCC
TAACTCCGCCCAGTTCCGCCCATTCTCCGCCCCATGGCTGACTAATTTTTTTTATTTATGCAGAGGCCGA
GGCCGCCTCGGCCTCTGAGCTATTCCAGAAGTAGTGAGGAGGCTTTTTTGGAGGCCTAGGCTTTTGCAAA
GATCGATCAAGAGACAGGATGAGGATCGTTTCGCATGATTGAACAAGATGGATTGCACGCAGGTTCTCCG
GCCGCTTGGGTGGAGAGGCTATTCGGCTATGACTGGGCACAACAGACAATCGGCTGCTCTGATGCCGCCG
TGTTCCGGCTGTCAGCGCAGGGGCGCCCGGTTCTTTTTGTCAAGACCGACCTGTCCGGTGCCCTGAATGA
ACTGCAAGACGAGGCAGCGCGGCTATCGTGGCTGGCCACGACGGGCGTTCCTTGCGCAGCTGTGCTCGAC
GTTGTCACTGAAGCGGGAAGGGACTGGCTGCTATTGGGCGAAGTGCCGGGGCAGGATCTCCTGTCATCTC
ACCTTGCTCCTGCCGAGAAAGTATCCATCATGGCTGATGCAATGCGGCGGCTGCATACGCTTGATCCGGC
TACCTGCCCATTCGACCACCAAGCGAAACATCGCATCGAGCGAGCACGTACTCGGATGGAAGCCGGTCTT
GTCGATCAGGATGATCTGGACGAAGAGCATCAGGGGCTCGCGCCAGCCGAACTGTTCGCCAGGCTCAAGG
CGAGCATGCCCGACGGCGAGGATCTCGTCGTGACCCATGGCGATGCCTGCTTGCCGAATATCATGGTGGA
AAATGGCCGCTTTTCTGGATTCATCGACTGTGGCCGGCTGGGTGTGGCGGACCGCTATCAGGACATAGCG
TTGGCTACCCGTGATATTGCTGAAGAGCTTGGCGGCGAATGGGCTGACCGCTTCCTCGTGCTTTACGGTA
TCGCCGCTCCCGATTCGCAGCGCATCGCCTTCTATCGCCTTCTTGACGAGTTCTTCTGAGCGGGACTCTG
GGGTTCGAAATGACCGACCAAGCGACGCCCAACCTGCCATCACGAGATTTCGATTCCACCGCCGCCTTCT
ATGAAAGGTTGGGCTTCGGAATCGTTTTCCGGGACGCCGGCTGGATGATCCTCCAGCGCGGGGATCTCAT
GCTGGAGTTCTTCGCCCACCCTAGGGGGAGGCTAACTGAAACACGGAAGGAGACAATACCGGAAGGAACC
CGCGCTATGACGGCAATAAAAAGACAGAATAAAACGCACGGTGTTGGGTCGTTTGTTCATAAACGCGGGG
TTCGGTCCCAGGGCTGGCACTCTGTCGATACCCCACCGAGACCCCATTGGGGCCAATACGCCCGCGTTTC
TTCCTTTTCCCCACCCCACCCCCCAAGTTCGGGTGAAGGCCCAGGGCTCGCAGCCAACGTCGGGGCGGCA
GGCCCTGCCATAGCCTCAGGTTACTCATATATACTTTAGATTGATTTAAAACTTCATTTTTAATTTAAAA
GGATCTAGGTGAAGATCCTTTTTGATAATCTCATGACCAAAATCCCTTAACGTGAGTTTTCGTTCCACTG
AGCGTCAGACCCCGTAGAAAAGATCAAAGGATCTTCTTGAGATCCTTTTTTTCTGCGCGTAATCTGCTGC
TTGCAAACAAAAAAACCACCGCTACCAGCGGTGGTTTGTTTGCCGGATCAAGAGCTACCAACTCTTTTTC
CGAAGGTAACTGGCTTCAGCAGAGCGCAGATACCAAATACTGTTCTTCTAGTGTAGCCGTAGTTAGGCCA
CCACTTCAAGAACTCTGTAGCACCGCCTACATACCTCGCTCTGCTAATCCTGTTACCAGTGGCTGCTGCC
AGTGGCGATAAGTCGTGTCTTACCGGGTTGGACTCAAGACGATAGTTACCGGATAAGGCGCAGCGGTCGG
GCTGAACGGGGGGTTCGTGCACACAGCCCAGCTTGGAGCGAACGACCTACACCGAACTGAGATACCTACA
GCGTGAGCTATGAGAAAGCGCCACGCTTCCCGAAGGGAGAAAGGCGGACAGGTATCCGGTAAGCGGCAGG
GTCGGAACAGGAGAGCGCACGAGGGAGCTTCCAGGGGGAAACGCCTGGTATCTTTATAGTCCTGTCGGGT
TTCGCCACCTCTGACTTGAGCGTCGATTTTTGTGATGCTCGTCAGGGGGGCGGAGCCTATGGAAAAACGC
CAGCAACGCGGCCTTTTTACGGTTCCTGGCCTTTTGCTGGCCTTTTGCTCACATGTTCTTTCCTGCGTTA
TCCCCTGATTCTGTGGATAACCGTATTACCGCCATGCAT
